>Addgene plasmid #232868 | mCherry-ATG2C(VPS13C) | addgene full sequence | sequence record 472698 | Addgene NGS Result
TAGTTATTAATAGTAATCAATTACGGGGTCATTAGTTCATAGCCCATATATGGAGTTCCGCGTTACATAA
CTTACGGTAAATGGCCCGCCTGGCTGACCGCCCAACGACCCCCGCCCATTGACGTCAATAATGACGTATG
TTCCCATAGTAACGCCAATAGGGACTTTCCATTGACGTCAATGGGTGGAGTATTTACGGTAAACTGCCCA
CTTGGCAGTACATCAAGTGTATCATATGCCAAGTACGCCCCCTATTGACGTCAATGACGGTAAATGGCCC
GCCTGGCATTATGCCCAGTACATGACCTTATGGGACTTTCCTACTTGGCAGTACATCTACGTATTAGTCA
TCGCTATTACCATGGTGATGCGGTTTTGGCAGTACATCAATGGGCGTGGATAGCGGTTTGACTCACGGGG
ATTTCCAAGTCTCCACCCCATTGACGTCAATGGGAGTTTGTTTTGGCACCAAAATCAACGGGACTTTCCA
AAATGTCGTAACAACTCCGCCCCATTGACGCAAATGGGCGGTAGGCGTGTACGGTGGGAGGTCTATATAA
GCAGAGCTGGTTTAGTGAACCGTCAGATCCGCTAGCGCTACCGGTCGCCACCATGGTGAGCAAGGGCGAG
GAGGATAACATGGCCATCATCAAGGAGTTCATGCGCTTCAAGGTGCACATGGAGGGCTCCGTGAACGGCC
ACGAGTTCGAGATCGAGGGCGAGGGCGAGGGCCGCCCCTACGAGGGCACCCAGACCGCCAAGCTGAAGGT
GACCAAGGGTGGCCCCCTGCCCTTCGCCTGGGACATCCTGTCCCCTCAGTTCATGTACGGCTCCAAGGCC
TACGTGAAGCACCCCGCCGACATCCCCGACTACTTGAAGCTGTCCTTCCCCGAGGGCTTCAAGTGGGAGC
GCGTGATGAACTTCGAGGACGGCGGCGTGGTGACCGTGACCCAGGACTCCTCCCTGCAGGACGGCGAGTT
CATCTACAAGGTGAAGCTGCGCGGCACCAACTTCCCCTCCGACGGCCCCGTAATGCAGAAGAAGACCATG
GGCTGGGAGGCCTCCTCCGAGCGGATGTACCCCGAGGACGGCGCCCTGAAGGGCGAGATCAAGCAGAGGC
TGAAGCTGAAGGACGGCGGCCACTACGACGCTGAGGTCAAGACCACCTACAAGGCCAAGAAGCCCGTGCA
GCTGCCCGGCGCCTACAACGTCAACATCAAGTTGGACATCACCTCCCACAACGAGGACTACACCATCGTG
GAACAGTACGAACGCGCCGAGGGCCGCCACTCCACCGGCGGCATGGACGAGCTGTACAAGATGGGCCTGG
ACGTGCTGGGAAACCCCTTCGGCCTGATCAGAGGCCTGAGCGAGGGAGTGGAGGCCCTGTTTTATGAGCC
ATTCCAGGGAGCAGTGCAGGGACCCGAGGAGTTTGCAGAGGGCCTGGTCATCGGCGTGCGGTCCCTGTTC
GGACACACCGTGGGAGGAGCAGCAGGAGTGGTGAGCAGAATCACCGGATCCGTGGGCAAGGGCCTGGCAG
CCATCACAATGGACAAGGAGTACCAGCAGAAGCGCCGGGAGGAGCTGAGCAGACAGCCTAGGGACTTTGG
CGATTCCCTGGCCAGAGGCGGCAAGGGCTTCCTGAGGGGAGTGGTGGGAGGAGTGACAGGCATCATCACC
AAGCCAGTGGAGGGAGCCAAGAAGGAGGGAGCAGCAGGCTTCTTTAAGGGCATCGGCAAGGGCCTGGTGG
GAGCAGTGGCCAGACCCACAGGCGGCATCGTGGACATGGCCTCTAGCACCTTCCAGGGCATCCAGAGAGC
CGCCGAGAGCACCGAGGAGGTGTCCTCTCTGCGCCCTCCAAGGCTGATCCACGAGGACGGCATCATCCGG
CCCTATTGATGAATTCTGCAGTCGACGGTACCGCGGGCCCGGGATCCACCGGATCTAGATAACTGATCAT
AATCAGCCATACCACATTTGTAGAGGTTTTACTTGCTTTAAAAAACCTCCCACACCTCCCCCTGAACCTG
AAACATAAAATGAATGCAATTGTTGTTGTTAACTTGTTTATTGCAGCTTATAATGGTTACAAATAAAGCA
ATAGCATCACAAATTTCACAAATAAAGCATTTTTTTCACTGCATTCTAGTTGTGGTTTGTCCAAACTCAT
CAATGTATCTTAACGCGTAAATTGTAAGCGTTAATATTTTGTTAAAATTCGCGTTAAATTTTTGTTAAAT
CAGCTCATTTTTTAACCAATAGGCCGAAATCGGCAAAATCCCTTATAAATCAAAAGAATAGACCGAGATA
GGGT
[37 nt withheld, positions 2315-2351]
AAAGAACGTGGACTCCAACGTCAAAGG
[49 nt withheld, positions 2379-2427]
T
[91 nt withheld, positions 2429-2519]
G
[124 nt withheld, positions 2521-2644]
CAGGTGGCACTTTTCGGGGAAATGTGCGCGGAACCCCTATTTGTTTATTTTTCTAAATACATTCAAATAT
GTATCCGCTCATGAGACAATAACCCTGATAAATGCTTCAATAATATTGAAAAAGGAAGAGTCCTGAGGCG
GAAAGAACCAGCTGTGGAATGTGTGTCAGTTAGGGTGTGGAAAGTCCCCAGGCTCCCCAGCAGGCAGAAG
TATGCAAAGCATGCATCTCAATTAGTCAGCAACCAGGTGTGGAAAGTCCCCAGGCTCCCCAGCAGGCAGA
AGTATGCAAAGCATGCATCTCAATTAGTCAGCAACCATAGTCCCGCCCCTAACTCCGCCCATCCCGCCCC
TAACTCCGCCCAGTTCCGCCCATTCTCCGCCCCATGGCTGACTAATTTTTTTTATTTATGCAGAGGCCGA
GGCCGCCTCGGCCTCTGAGCTATTCCAGAAGTAGTGAGGAGGCTTTTTTGGAGGCCTAGGCTTTTGCAAA
GATCGATCAAGAGACAGGATGAGGATCGTTTCGCATGATTGAACAAGATGGATTGCACGCAGGTTCTCCG
GCCGCTTGGGTGGAGAGGCTATTCGGCTATGACTGGGCACAACAGACAATCGGCTGCTCTGATGCCGCCG
TGTTCCGGCTGTCAGCGCAGGGGCGCCCGGTTCTTTTTGTCAAGACCGACCTGTCCGGTGCCCTGAATGA
ACTGCAAGACGAGGCAGCGCGGCTATCGTGGCTGGCCACGACGGGCGTTCCTTGCGCAGCTGTGCTCGAC
GTTGTCACTGAAGCGGGAAGGGACTGGCTGCTATTGGGCGAAGTGCCGGGGCAGGATCTCCTGTCATCTC
ACCTTGCTCCTGCCGAGAAAGTATCCATCATGGCTGATGCAATGCGGCGGCTGCATACGCTTGATCCGGC
TACCTGCCCATTCGACCACCAAGCGAAACATCGCATCGAGCGAGCACGTACTCGGATGGAAGCCGGTCTT
GTCGATCAGGATGATCTGGACGAAGAGCATCAGGGGCTCGCGCCAGCCGAACTGTTCGCCAGGCTCAAGG
CGAGCATGCCCGACGGCGAGGATCTCGTCGTGACCCATGGCGATGCCTGCTTGCCGAATATCATGGTGGA
AAATGGCCGCTTTTCTGGATTCATCGACTGTGGCCGGCTGGGTGTGGCGGACCGCTATCAGGACATAGCG
TTGGCTACCCGTGATATTGCTGAAGAGCTTGGCGGCGAATGGGCTGACCGCTTCCTCGTGCTTTACGGTA
TCGCCGCTCCCGATTCGCAGCGCATCGCCTTCTATCGCCTTCTTGACGAGTTCTTCTGAGCGGGACTCTG
GGGTTCGAAATGACCGACCAAGCGACGCCCAACCTGCCATCACGAGATTTCGATTCCACCGCCGCCTTCT
ATGAAAGGTTGGGCTTCGGAATCGTTTTCCGGGACGCCGGCTGGATGATCCTCCAGCGCGGGGATCTCAT
GCTGGAGTTCTTCGCCCACCCTAGGGGGAGGCTAACTGAAACACGGAAGGAGACAATACCGGAAGGAACC
CGCGCTATGACGGCAATAAAAAGACAGAATAAAACGCACGGTGTTGGGTCGTTTGTTCATAAACGCGGGG
TTCGGTCCCAGGGCTGGCACTCTGTCGATACCCCACCGAGACCCCATTGGGGCCAATACGCCCGCGTTTC
TTCCTTTTCCCCACCCCACCCCCCAAGTTCGGGTGAAGGCCCAGGGCTCGCAGCCAACGTCGGGGCGGCA
GGCCCTGCCATAGCCTCAGGTTACTCATATATACTTTAGATTGATTTAAAACTTCATTTTTAATTTAAAA
GGATCTAGGTGAAGATCCTTTTTGATAATCTCATGACCAAAATCCCTTAACGTGAGTTTTCGTTCCACTG
AGCGTCAGACCCCGTAGAAAAGATCAAAGGATCTTCTTGAGATCCTTTTTTTCTGCGCGTAATCTGCTGC
TTGCAAACAAAAAAACCACCGCTACCAGCGGTGGTTTGTTTGCCGGATCAAGAGCTACCAACTCTTTTTC
CGAAGGTAACTGGCTTCAGCAGAGCGCAGATACCAAATACTGTTCTTCTAGTGTAGCCGTAGTTAGGCCA
CCACTTCAAGAACTCTGTAGCACCGCCTACATACCTCGCTCTGCTAATCCTGTTACCAGTGGCTGCTGCC
AGTGGCGATAAGTCGTGTCTTACCGGGTTGGACTCAAGACGATAGTTACCGGATAAGGCGCAGCGGTCGG
GCTGAACGGGGGGTTCGTGCACACAGCCCAGCTTGGAGCGAACGACCTACACCGAACTGAGATACCTACA
GCGTGAGCTATGAGAAAGCGCCACGCTTCCCGAAGGGAGAAAGGCGGACAGGTATCCGGTAAGCGGCAGG
GTCGGAACAGGAGAGCGCACGAGGGAGCTTCCAGGGGGAAACGCCTGGTATCTTTATAGTCCTGTCGGGT
TTCGCCACCTCTGACTTGAGCGTCGATTTTTGTGATGCTCGTCAGGGGGGCGGAGCCTATGGAAAAACGC
CAGCAACGCGGCCTTTTTACGGTTCCTGGCCTTTTGCTGGCCTTTTGCTCACATGTTCTTTCCTGCGTTA
TCCCCTGATTCTGTGGATAACCGTATTACCGCCATGCAT
Features (pLannotate 1.2.2; 15 found; start..end, strand, type, name):
     61..364     +  enhancer       CMV enhancer: human cytomegalovirus immediate early enhancer
    365..568     +  promoter       CMV promoter: human cytomegalovirus (CMV) immediate early promoter
    613..1320    +  CDS            mCherry: mCherry is a basic (constitutively fluorescent) red fluorescent protein published in 2004, derived from Discosoma sp.. It is reported to be a very rapidly-maturing monomer with low acid sensitivity.
   1285..1896    +  CDS            VPS13A (fragment): VP13A_MACFA - Also known as CHAC. Experimental evidence at transcript level: Swiss-Prot protein existence level 2. Required for the formation or stabilization of ER- mitochondria contact sites which enable transfer of lipids between the ER and mitochondria (By similarity). Negatively regulates lipid droplet size and motility (By similarity). Required for efficient lysosomal protein degradation (By similarity). From Macaca fascicularis (Crab-eating macaque) (Cynomolgus monkey).
   1901..1937    +  misc_feature   MCS (fragment): multiple cloning site
   1954..2038    +  CDS            large T antigen (fragment): large T antigen from SV40 (simian virus 40)
   2061..2182    +  polyA_signal   SV40 poly(A) signal: SV40 polyadenylation signal
   2216..2644    -  rep_origin     f1 ori (sequence partly withheld): f1 bacteriophage origin of replication; arrow indicates direction of (+) strand synthesis
   2671..2775    +  promoter       AmpR promoter: bla
   2777..3134    +  promoter       SV40 promoter: SV40 enhancer and early promoter
   3169..3963    +  CDS            NeoR/KanR: aminoglycoside phosphotransferase from Tn5; aph(3')-II (or nptII); confers resistance to neomycin, kanamycin, and G418 (Geneticin®)
   3984..4136    +  CDS            ble (fragment): BLE_KLEPN - Experimental evidence at protein level: Swiss-Prot protein existence level 1. Binding protein with a strong affinity to the bleomycin family of antibiotics. Binds to CL990; an antimitotic-antibiotic compound. From Klebsiella pneumoniae.
   4195..4242    +  polyA_signal   HSV TK poly(A) signal: herpes simplex virus thymidine kinase polyadenylation signal (Cole and Stacy, 1985)
   4333..4349    -  polyA_signal   bGH poly(A) signal (fragment): bovine growth hormone polyadenylation signal
   4571..5159    +  rep_origin     ori: high-copy-number ColE1/pMB1/pBR322/pUC origin of replication
