[The description below was written by a language model from this plasmid's Addgene catalogue record and pLannotate feature annotations shown in this document.]
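Description:
mCherry-ATG2C(VPS13C) is a mammalian expression plasmid of about 5.3 kb built on the pmCherry-C1 backbone. It encodes the ATG2C domain of human VPS13C (also known as BLTP5C or PARK23) fused to the C-terminus of the red fluorescent protein mCherry. Transcription is driven by the human cytomegalovirus immediate early enhancer and promoter, and the fusion reading frame is followed by the remnant of the multiple cloning site and an SV40 polyadenylation signal. The automated annotation labels the roughly 600 bp insert region as a fragment of macaque VPS13A. This is most likely a homology-based match to a related VPS13 family member, since the catalogue entry identifies the insert as human VPS13C. Short hits annotated as large T antigen, ble and bGH poly(A) fragments appear to be residual backbone sequence rather than functional elements.

The plasmid is propagated in E. coli through a high-copy ColE1/pUC-type origin and is selected with kanamycin. The single NeoR/KanR cassette (Tn5 aminoglycoside phosphotransferase) sits downstream of both a bacterial bla promoter and the SV40 enhancer/early promoter and ends in an HSV TK polyadenylation signal, so the same gene can also provide G418 selection in mammalian cells. An f1 origin is also present, which permits single-stranded DNA production.

The construct is intended for expressing this isolated VPS13C domain in mammalian cells, where the mCherry tag allows its localisation to be followed by fluorescence microscopy. The associated work concerns the role of the bridge-like lipid transport protein VPS13C in forming ER–lysosome contacts after lysosome damage.
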