Addgene plasmid #232868: mCherry-ATG2C(VPS13C)
Purpose: Expresses the ATG2C domain of VPS13C in mammalian cells
Depositing lab: Pietro De Camilli. Publication: The bridge-like lipid transport protein VPS13C/PARK23 mediates ER-lysosome contacts following lysosome damage. Wang X, Xu P, Bentley-DeSousa A, Hancock-Cerutti W, Cai S, Johnson BT, Tonelli F, Shao L, Talaia G, Alessi DR, Ferguson SM, De Camilli P. Nat Cell Biol. 2025 May;27(5):776-789. doi: 10.1038/s41556-025-01653-6. Epub 2025 Apr 10. PubMed 40211074.
Backbone
  Vector backbone: pmCherry-C1
  Vector type: Mammalian Expression
Growth in bacteria
  Bacterial resistance: Kanamycin, 50 μg/mL
  Growth temperature: 37°C
  Growth strain: DH5alpha
  Copy number: Unknown
Gene/Insert
  Gene/Insert name: the ATG2C domain of VPS13C
  Species: H. sapiens (human)
  Entrez Gene: VPS13C (a.k.a. BLTP5C, PARK23)
  Tag / fusion protein: mCherry (N terminal on insert)
Terms and licenses: Academic/Nonprofit Terms; Industry Terms: Not Available to Industry
Depositor comments: Please visit https://doi.org/10.1101/2024.06.08.598070 for bioRxiv preprint.
How to cite: mCherry-ATG2C(VPS13C) was a gift from Pietro De Camilli (Addgene plasmid # 232868 ; http://n2t.net/addgene:232868 ; RRID:Addgene_232868)
